Addgene plasmid #119813: xABEmax
Purpose: A-to-G base editor
Depositing lab: David Liu. Depositing organization: Broad Institute. Publication: Circularly permuted and PAM-modified Cas9 variants broaden the targeting scope of base editors. Huang TP, Zhao KT, Miller SM, Gaudelli NM, Oakes BL, Fellmann C, Savage DF, Liu DR. Nat Biotechnol. 2019 May 20. pii: 10.1038/s41587-019-0134-y. doi: 10.1038/s41587-019-0134-y. PubMed 31110355.
Backbone
  Vector backbone: pCMV with a BR322 origin
  Vector type: Mammalian Expression
Growth in bacteria
  Bacterial resistance: Ampicillin, 100 μg/mL
  Growth temperature: 37°C
  Growth strain: Mach1
  Copy number: Unknown
Gene/Insert
  Gene/Insert name: ecTadA-ecTadA*(7.10)-nSpCas9 (xCas9)
  Cloning method: Unknown
Terms and licenses: Academic/Nonprofit Terms; Industry Terms: Not Available to Industry
How to cite: xABEmax was a gift from David Liu (Addgene plasmid # 119813 ; http://n2t.net/addgene:119813 ; RRID:Addgene_119813)
