[The description below was written by a language model from this plasmid's Addgene catalogue record and pLannotate feature annotations shown in this document.]
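Description:
xABEmax is an 8,811 bp mammalian expression plasmid encoding an adenine (A-to-G) base editor, built on a pCMV backbone. It is propagated in E. coli through a ColE1/pBR322-type origin of replication and selected with ampicillin via the β-lactamase gene and its native promoter. A fragment of the pBR322 bom region and remnants of lac regulatory sequence (lac promoter, operator, CAP site and a short lacI fragment) are backbone carry-over rather than functional parts of the payload. No mammalian selection marker is annotated; only a very short SV40 promoter fragment is present, so the plasmid appears suited to transient expression.

The payload is a single open reading frame driven by the CMV immediate-early enhancer and promoter and terminated by the bovine growth hormone polyadenylation signal. A T7 promoter sits just upstream of the coding region and could support in vitro transcription. The fusion consists of two tandem copies of the E. coli tRNA adenosine deaminase TadA, described in the record as wild-type ecTadA followed by the evolved ecTadA*(7.10) variant, joined to a Streptococcus pyogenes Cas9 domain. The automated annotation labels this domain as a dCas9 fragment, but the catalogue entry specifies a nickase (nSpCas9) in the xCas9 form, a PAM-modified variant intended to broaden the range of targetable sites. Guided by a separately supplied guide RNA, which this plasmid does not encode, the Cas9 domain positions the deaminase on the exposed DNA strand, where adenine is converted to inosine and ultimately read as guanine. The two sequence records, depositor and NGS-verified, are the same length and carry the same features, differing only in their numbering start point.
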