Features (pLannotate 1.2.2; 17 found; start..end, strand, type, name):
    132..335     +  promoter       CMV promoter: human cytomegalovirus (CMV) immediate early promoter
    377..395     +  promoter       T7 promoter: promoter for bacteriophage T7 RNA polymerase
    466..942     +  CDS            tadA: TADA_ECOLI - Also known as yfhC. Experimental evidence at protein level: Swiss-Prot protein existence level 1. Catalyzes the deamination of adenosine to inosine at the wobble position 34 of tRNA(Arg2). Essential for cell viability. From Escherichia coli (strain K12).
   1063..1554    +  CDS            tadA: TADA_ECOLI - Also known as yfhC. Experimental evidence at protein level: Swiss-Prot protein existence level 1. Catalyzes the deamination of adenosine to inosine at the wobble position 34 of tRNA(Arg2). Essential for cell viability. From Escherichia coli (strain K12).
   1654..5755    +  CDS            dCas9 (fragment): catalytically dead mutant of the Cas9 endonuclease from the Streptococcus pyogenes Type II CRISPR/Cas system RNA-guided DNA-binding protein that lacks endonuclease activity due to the D10A mutation in the RuvC catalytic domain and the N863A mutation in the HNH catalytic domain
   5872..6096    +  polyA_signal   bGH poly(A) signal: bovine growth hormone polyadenylation signal
   6100..6121    +  promoter       SV40 promoter (fragment): SV40 enhancer and early promoter
   6126..6142    +  misc_feature   MCS (fragment): pBluescript multiple cloning site
   6191..6207    -  protein_bind   lac operator: The lac repressor binds to the lac operator to inhibit transcription in E. coli. This inhibition can be relieved by adding lactose or isopropyl-β-D-thiogalactopyranoside (IPTG). lac repressor encoded by lacI
   6215..6245    -  promoter       lac promoter: promoter for the E. coli lac operon
   6260..6281    -  protein_bind   CAP binding site: CAP binding activates transcription in the presence of cAMP. E. coli catabolite activator protein
   6294..6386    -  CDS            lacI (fragment): lac repressor; lacI; The lac repressor binds to the lac operator to inhibit transcription in E. coli. This inhibition can be relieved by adding lactose or isopropyl-β-D-thiogalactopyranoside (IPTG).
   6569..7157    -  rep_origin     ori: high-copy-number ColE1/pMB1/pBR322/pUC origin of replication
   7328..8188    -  CDS            AmpR: β-lactamase; bla; confers resistance to ampicillin, carbenicillin, and related antibiotics
   8189..8293    -  promoter       AmpR promoter: bla
   8364..8408    -  misc_feature   bom (fragment): basis of mobility region from pBR322
   8563..131     +  enhancer       CMV enhancer (across the origin): human cytomegalovirus immediate early enhancer
>Addgene plasmid #119813 | xABEmax | depositor full sequence | sequence record 228923 | xABEmax sequence 8811 bps
ATATGCCAAGTACGCCCCCTATTGACGTCAATGACGGTAAATGGCCCGCCTGGCATTATGCCCAGTACAT
GACCTTATGGGACTTTCCTACTTGGCAGTACATCTACGTATTAGTCATCGCTATTACCATGGTGATGCGG
TTTTGGCAGTACATCAATGGGCGTGGATAGCGGTTTGACTCACGGGGATTTCCAAGTCTCCACCCCATTG
ACGTCAATGGGAGTTTGTTTTGGCACCAAAATCAACGGGACTTTCCAAAATGTCGTAACAACTCCGCCCC
ATTGACGCAAATGGGCGGTAGGCGTGTACGGTGGGAGGTCTATATAAGCAGAGCTGGTTTAGTGAACCGT
CAGATCCGCTAGAGATCCGCGGCCGCTAATACGACTCACTATAGGGAGAGCCGCCACCATGAAACGGACA
GCCGACGGAAGCGAGTTCGAGTCACCAAAGAAGAAGCGGAAAGTCTCTGAAGTCGAGTTTAGCCACGAGT
ATTGGATGAGGCACGCACTGACCCTGGCAAAGCGAGCATGGGATGAAAGAGAAGTCCCCGTGGGCGCCGT
GCTGGTGCACAACAATAGAGTGATCGGAGAGGGATGGAACAGGCCAATCGGCCGCCACGACCCTACCGCA
CACGCAGAGATCATGGCACTGAGGCAGGGAGGCCTGGTCATGCAGAATTACCGCCTGATCGATGCCACCC
TGTATGTGACACTGGAGCCATGCGTGATGTGCGCAGGAGCAATGATCCACAGCAGGATCGGAAGAGTGGT
GTTCGGAGCACGGGACGCCAAGACCGGCGCAGCAGGCTCCCTGATGGATGTGCTGCACCACCCCGGCATG
AACCACCGGGTGGAGATCACAGAGGGAATCCTGGCAGACGAGTGCGCCGCCCTGCTGAGCGATTTCTTTA
GAATGCGGAGACAGGAGATCAAGGCCCAGAAGAAGGCACAGAGCTCCACCGACTCTGGAGGATCTAGCGG
AGGATCCTCTGGAAGCGAGACACCAGGCACAAGCGAGTCCGCCACACCAGAGAGCTCCGGCGGCTCCTCC
GGAGGATCCTCTGAGGTGGAGTTTTCCCACGAGTACTGGATGAGACATGCCCTGACCCTGGCCAAGAGGG
CACGCGATGAGAGGGAGGTGCCTGTGGGAGCCGTGCTGGTGCTGAACAATAGAGTGATCGGCGAGGGCTG
GAACAGAGCCATCGGCCTGCACGACCCAACAGCCCATGCCGAAATTATGGCCCTGAGACAGGGCGGCCTG
GTCATGCAGAACTACAGACTGATTGACGCCACCCTGTACGTGACATTCGAGCCTTGCGTGATGTGCGCCG
GCGCCATGATCCACTCTAGGATCGGCCGCGTGGTGTTTGGCGTGAGGAACGCAAAAACCGGCGCCGCAGG
CTCCCTGATGGACGTGCTGCACTACCCCGGCATGAATCACCGCGTCGAAATTACCGAGGGAATCCTGGCA
GATGAATGTGCCGCCCTGCTGTGCTATTTCTTTCGGATGCCTAGACAGGTGTTCAATGCTCAGAAGAAGG
CCCAGAGCTCCACCGACTCCGGAGGATCTAGCGGAGGCTCCTCTGGCTCTGAGACACCTGGCACAAGCGA
GAGCGCAACACCTGAAAGCAGCGGGGGCAGCAGCGGGGGGTCAGACAAGAAGTACAGCATCGGCCTGGCC
ATCGGCACCAACTCTGTGGGCTGGGCCGTGATCACCGACGAGTACAAGGTGCCCAGCAAGAAATTCAAGG
TGCTGGGCAACACCGACCGGCACAGCATCAAGAAGAACCTGATCGGAGCCCTGCTGTTCGACAGCGGCGA
AACAGCCGAGGCCACCCGGCTGAAGAGAACCGCCAGAAGAAGATACACCAGACGGAAGAACCGGATCTGC
TATCTGCAAGAGATCTTCAGCAACGAGATGGCCAAGGTGGACGACAGCTTCTTCCACAGACTGGAAGAGT
CCTTCCTGGTGGAAGAGGATAAGAAGCACGAGCGGCACCCCATCTTCGGCAACATCGTGGACGAGGTGGC
CTACCACGAGAAGTACCCCACCATCTACCACCTGAGAAAGAAACTGGTGGACAGCACCGACAAGGCCGAC
CTGCGGCTGATCTATCTGGCCCTGGCCCACATGATCAAGTTCCGGGGCCACTTCCTGATCGAGGGCGACC
TGAACCCCGACAACAGCGACGTGGACAAGCTGTTCATCCAGCTGGTGCAGACCTACAACCAGCTGTTCGA
GGAAAACCCCATCAACGCCAGCGGCGTGGACGCCAAGGCCATCCTGTCTGCCAGACTGAGCAAGAGCAGA
CGGCTGGAAAATCTGATCGCCCAGCTGCCCGGCGAGAAGAAGAATGGCCTGTTCGGAAACCTGATTGCCC
TGAGCCTGGGCCTGACCCCCAACTTCAAGAGCAACTTCGACCTGGCCGAGGATACCAAACTGCAGCTGAG
CAAGGACACCTACGACGACGACCTGGACAACCTGCTGGCCCAGATCGGCGACCAGTACGCCGACCTGTTT
CTGGCCGCCAAGAACCTGTCCGACGCCATCCTGCTGAGCGACATCCTGAGAGTGAACACCGAGATCACCA
AGGCCCCCCTGAGCGCCTCTATGATCAAGCTGTACGACGAGCACCACCAGGACCTGACCCTGCTGAAAGC
TCTCGTGCGGCAGCAGCTGCCTGAGAAGTACAAAGAGATTTTCTTCGACCAGAGCAAGAACGGCTACGCC
GGCTACATTGACGGCGGAGCCAGCCAGGAAGAGTTCTACAAGTTCATCAAGCCCATCCTGGAAAAGATGG
ACGGCACCGAGGAACTGCTCGTGAAGCTGAACAGAGAGGACCTGCTGCGGAAGCAGCGGACCTTCGACAA
CGGCATCATCCCCCACCAGATCCACCTGGGAGAGCTGCACGCCATTCTGCGGCGGCAGGAAGATTTTTAC
CCATTCCTGAAGGACAACCGGGAAAAGATCGAGAAGATCCTGACCTTCCGCATCCCCTACTACGTGGGCC
CTCTGGCCAGGGGAAACAGCAGATTCGCCTGGATGACCAGAAAGAGCGAGGAAACCATCACCCCCTGGAA
CTTCGAGAAGGTGGTGGACAAGGGCGCTTCCGCCCAGAGCTTCATCGAGCGGATGACCAACTTCGATAAG
AACCTGCCCAACGAGAAGGTGCTGCCCAAGCACAGCCTGCTGTACGAGTACTTCACCGTGTATAACGAGC
TGACCAAAGTGAAATACGTGACCGAGGGAATGAGAAAGCCCGCCTTCCTGAGCGGCGACCAGAAAAAGGC
CATCGTGGACCTGCTGTTCAAGACCAACCGGAAAGTGACCGTGAAGCAGCTGAAAGAGGACTACTTCAAG
AAAATCGAGTGCTTCGACTCCGTGGAAATCTCCGGCGTGGAAGATCGGTTCAACGCCTCCCTGGGCACAT
ACCACGATCTGCTGAAAATTATCAAGGACAAGGACTTCCTGGACAATGAGGAAAACGAGGACATTCTGGA
AGATATCGTGCTGACCCTGACACTGTTTGAGGACAGAGAGATGATCGAGGAACGGCTGAAAACCTATGCC
CACCTGTTCGACGACAAAGTGATGAAGCAGCTGAAGCGGCGGAGATACACCGGCTGGGGCAGGCTGAGCC
GGAAGCTGATCAACGGCATCCGGGACAAGCAGTCCGGCAAGACAATCCTGGATTTCCTGAAGTCCGACGG
CTTCGCCAACAGAAACTTCATCCAGCTGATCCACGACGACAGCCTGACCTTTAAAGAGGACATCCAGAAA
GCCCAGGTGTCCGGCCAGGGCGATAGCCTGCACGAGCACATTGCCAATCTGGCCGGCAGCCCCGCCATTA
AGAAGGGCATCCTGCAGACAGTGAAGGTGGTGGACGAGCTCGTGAAAGTGATGGGCCGGCACAAGCCCGA
GAACATCGTGATCGAAATGGCCAGAGAGAACCAGACCACCCAGAAGGGACAGAAGAACAGCCGCGAGAGA
ATGAAGCGGATCGAAGAGGGCATCAAAGAGCTGGGCAGCCAGATCCTGAAAGAACACCCCGTGGAAAACA
CCCAGCTGCAGAACGAGAAGCTGTACCTGTACTACCTGCAGAATGGGCGGGATATGTACGTGGACCAGGA
ACTGGACATCAACCGGCTGTCCGACTACGATGTGGACCATATCGTGCCTCAGAGCTTTCTGAAGGACGAC
TCCATCGACAACAAGGTGCTGACCAGAAGCGACAAGAACCGGGGCAAGAGCGACAACGTGCCCTCCGAAG
AGGTCGTGAAGAAGATGAAGAACTACTGGCGGCAGCTGCTGAACGCCAAGCTGATTACCCAGAGAAAGTT
CGACAATCTGACCAAGGCCGAGAGAGGCGGCCTGAGCGAACTGGATAAGGCCGGCTTCATCAAGAGACAG
CTGGTGGAAACCCGGCAGATCACAAAGCACGTGGCACAGATCCTGGACTCCCGGATGAACACTAAGTACG
ACGAGAATGACAAGCTGATCCGGGAAGTGAAAGTGATCACCCTGAAGTCCAAGCTGGTGTCCGATTTCCG
GAAGGATTTCCAGTTTTACAAAGTGCGCGAGATCAACAACTACCACCACGCCCACGACGCCTACCTGAAC
GCCGTCGTGGGAACCGCCCTGATCAAAAAGTACCCTAAGCTGGAAAGCGAGTTCGTGTACGGCGACTACA
AGGTGTACGACGTGCGGAAGATGATCGCCAAGAGCGAGCAGGAAATCGGCAAGGCTACCGCCAAGTACTT
CTTCTACAGCAACATCATGAACTTTTTCAAGACCGAGATTACCCTGGCCAACGGCGAGATCCGGAAGCGG
CCTCTGATCGAGACAAACGGCGAAACCGGGGAGATCGTGTGGGATAAGGGCCGGGATTTTGCCACCGTGC
GGAAAGTGCTGAGCATGCCCCAAGTGAATATCGTGAAAAAGACCGAGGTGCAGACAGGCGGCTTCAGCAA
AGAGTCTATCCTGCCCAAGAGGAACAGCGATAAGCTGATCGCCAGAAAGAAGGACTGGGACCCTAAGAAG
TACGGCGGCTTCGACAGCCCCACCGTGGCCTATTCTGTGCTGGTGGTGGCCAAAGTGGAAAAGGGCAAGT
CCAAGAAACTGAAGAGTGTGAAAGAGCTGCTGGGGATCACCATCATGGAAAGAAGCAGCTTCGAGAAGAA
TCCCATCGACTTTCTGGAAGCCAAGGGCTACAAAGAAGTGAAAAAGGACCTGATCATCAAGCTGCCTAAG
TACTCCCTGTTCGAGCTGGAAAACGGCCGGAAGAGAATGCTGGCCAGCGCCGGCGTACTGCAGAAGGGAA
ACGAACTGGCCCTGCCCTCCAAATATGTGAACTTCCTGTACCTGGCCAGCCACTATGAGAAGCTGAAGGG
CTCCCCCGAGGATAATGAGCAGAAACAGCTGTTTGTGGAACAGCACAAGCACTACCTGGACGAGATCATC
GAGCAGATCAGCGAGTTCTCCAAGAGAGTGATCCTGGCCGACGCTAATCTGGACAAAGTGCTGTCCGCCT
ACAACAAGCACCGGGATAAGCCCATCAGAGAGCAGGCCGAGAATATCATCCACCTGTTTACCCTGACCAA
TCTGGGAGCCCCTGCCGCCTTCAAGTACTTTGACACCACCATCGACCGGAAGAGGTACACCAGCACCAAA
GAGGTGCTGGACGCCACCCTGATCCACCAGAGCATCACCGGCCTGTACGAGACACGGATCGACCTGTCTC
AGCTGGGAGGTGACTCTGGCGGCTCAAAAAGAACCGCCGACGGCAGCGAATTCGAGCCCAAGAAGAAGAG
GAAAGTCTAACCGGTCATCATCACCATCACCATTGAGTTTAAACCCGCTGATCAGCCTCGACTGTGCCTT
CTAGTTGCCAGCCATCTGTTGTTTGCCCCTCCCCCGTGCCTTCCTTGACCCTGGAAGGTGCCACTCCCAC
TGTCCTTTCCTAATAAAATGAGGAAATTGCATCGCATTGTCTGAGTAGGTGTCATTCTATTCTGGGGGGT
GGGGTGGGGCAGGACAGCAAGGGGGAGGATTGGGAAGACAATAGCAGGCATGCTGGGGATGCGGTGGGCT
CTATGGCTTCTGAGGCGGAAAGAACCAGCTGGGGCTCGATACCGTCGACCTCTAGCTAGAGCTTGGCGTA
ATCATGGTCATAGCTGTTTCCTGTGTGAAATTGTTATCCGCTCACAATTCCACACAACATACGAGCCGGA
AGCATAAAGTGTAAAGCCTAGGGTGCCTAATGAGTGAGCTAACTCACATTAATTGCGTTGCGCTCACTGC
CCGCTTTCCAGTCGGGAAACCTGTCGTGCCAGCTGCATTAATGAATCGGCCAACGCGCGGGGAGAGGCGG
TTTGCGTATTGGGCGCTCTTCCGCTTCCTCGCTCACTGACTCGCTGCGCTCGGTCGTTCGGCTGCGGCGA
GCGGTATCAGCTCACTCAAAGGCGGTAATACGGTTATCCACAGAATCAGGGGATAACGCAGGAAAGAACA
TGTGAGCAAAAGGCCAGCAAAAGGCCAGGAACCGTAAAAAGGCCGCGTTGCTGGCGTTTTTCCATAGGCT
CCGCCCCCCTGACGAGCATCACAAAAATCGACGCTCAAGTCAGAGGTGGCGAAACCCGACAGGACTATAA
AGATACCAGGCGTTTCCCCCTGGAAGCTCCCTCGTGCGCTCTCCTGTTCCGACCCTGCCGCTTACCGGAT
ACCTGTCCGCCTTTCTCCCTTCGGGAAGCGTGGCGCTTTCTCATAGCTCACGCTGTAGGTATCTCAGTTC
GGTGTAGGTCGTTCGCTCCAAGCTGGGCTGTGTGCACGAACCCCCCGTTCAGCCCGACCGCTGCGCCTTA
TCCGGTAACTATCGTCTTGAGTCCAACCCGGTAAGACACGACTTATCGCCACTGGCAGCAGCCACTGGTA
ACAGGATTAGCAGAGCGAGGTATGTAGGCGGTGCTACAGAGTTCTTGAAGTGGTGGCCTAACTACGGCTA
CACTAGAAGAACAGTATTTGGTATCTGCGCTCTGCTGAAGCCAGTTACCTTCGGAAAAAGAGTTGGTAGC
TCTTGATCCGGCAAACAAACCACCGCTGGTAGCGGTGGTTTTTTTGTTTGCAAGCAGCAGATTACGCGCA
GAAAAAAAGGATCTCAAGAAGATCCTTTGATCTTTTCTACGGGGTCTGACGCTCAGTGGAACGAAAACTC
ACGTTAAGGGATTTTGGTCATGAGATTATCAAAAAGGATCTTCACCTAGATCCTTTTAAATTAAAAATGA
AGTTTTAAATCAATCTAAAGTATATATGAGTAAACTTGGTCTGACAGTTACCAATGCTTAATCAGTGAGG
CACCTATCTCAGCGATCTGTCTATTTCGTTCATCCATAGTTGCCTGACTCCCCGTCGTGTAGATAACTAC
GATACGGGAGGGCTTACCATCTGGCCCCAGTGCTGCAATGATACCGCGAGACCCACGCTCACCGGCTCCA
GATTTATCAGCAATAAACCAGCCAGCCGGAAGGGCCGAGCGCAGAAGTGGTCCTGCAACTTTATCCGCCT
CCATCCAGTCTATTAATTGTTGCCGGGAAGCTAGAGTAAGTAGTTCGCCAGTTAATAGTTTGCGCAACGT
TGTTGCCATTGCTACAGGCATCGTGGTGTCACGCTCGTCGTTTGGTATGGCTTCATTCAGCTCCGGTTCC
CAACGATCAAGGCGAGTTACATGATCCCCCATGTTGTGCAAAAAAGCGGTTAGCTCCTTCGGTCCTCCGA
TCGTTGTCAGAAGTAAGTTGGCCGCAGTGTTATCACTCATGGTTATGGCAGCACTGCATAATTCTCTTAC
TGTCATGCCATCCGTAAGATGCTTTTCTGTGACTGGTGAGTACTCAACCAAGTCATTCTGAGAATAGTGT
ATGCGGCGACCGAGTTGCTCTTGCCCGGCGTCAATACGGGATAATACCGCGCCACATAGCAGAACTTTAA
AAGTGCTCATCATTGGAAAACGTTCTTCGGGGCGAAAACTCTCAAGGATCTTACCGCTGTTGAGATCCAG
TTCGATGTAACCCACTCGTGCACCCAACTGATCTTCAGCATCTTTTACTTTCACCAGCGTTTCTGGGTGA
GCAAAAACAGGAAGGCAAAATGCCGCAAAAAAGGGAATAAGGGCGACACGGAAATGTTGAATACTCATAC
TCTTCCTTTTTCAATATTATTGAAGCATTTATCAGGGTTATTGTCTCATGAGCGGATACATATTTGAATG
TATTTAGAAAAATAAACAAATAGGGGTTCCGCGCACATTTCCCCGAAAAGTGCCACCTGACGTCGACGGA
TCGGGAGATCGATCTCCCGATCCCCTAGGGTCGACTCTCAGTACAATCTGCTCTGATGCCGCATAGTTAA
GCCAGTATCTGCTCCCTGCTTGTGTGTTGGAGGTCGCTGAGTAGTGCGCGAGCAAAATTTAAGCTACAAC
AAGGCAAGGCTTGACCGACAATTGCATGAAGAATCTGCTTAGGGTTAGGCGTTTTGCGCTGCTTCGCGAT
GTACGGGCCAGATATACGCGTTGACATTGATTATTGACTAGTTATTAATAGTAATCAATTACGGGGTCAT
TAGTTCATAGCCCATATATGGAGTTCCGCGTTACATAACTTACGGTAAATGGCCCGCCTGGCTGACCGCC
CAACGACCCCCGCCCATTGACGTCAATAATGACGTATGTTCCCATAGTAACGCCAATAGGGACTTTCCAT
TGACGTCAATGGGTGGAGTATTTACGGTAAACTGCCCACTTGGCAGTACATCAAGTGTATC
