Features (pLannotate 1.2.2; 17 found; start..end, strand, type, name):
     74..453     +  enhancer       CMV enhancer: human cytomegalovirus immediate early enhancer
    454..657     +  promoter       CMV promoter: human cytomegalovirus (CMV) immediate early promoter
    699..717     +  promoter       T7 promoter: promoter for bacteriophage T7 RNA polymerase
    788..1264    +  CDS            tadA: TADA_ECOLI - Also known as yfhC. Experimental evidence at protein level: Swiss-Prot protein existence level 1. Catalyzes the deamination of adenosine to inosine at the wobble position 34 of tRNA(Arg2). Essential for cell viability. From Escherichia coli (strain K12).
   1385..1876    +  CDS            tadA: TADA_ECOLI - Also known as yfhC. Experimental evidence at protein level: Swiss-Prot protein existence level 1. Catalyzes the deamination of adenosine to inosine at the wobble position 34 of tRNA(Arg2). Essential for cell viability. From Escherichia coli (strain K12).
   1976..6077    +  CDS            dCas9 (fragment): catalytically dead mutant of the Cas9 endonuclease from the Streptococcus pyogenes Type II CRISPR/Cas system RNA-guided DNA-binding protein that lacks endonuclease activity due to the D10A mutation in the RuvC catalytic domain and the N863A mutation in the HNH catalytic domain
   6194..6418    +  polyA_signal   bGH poly(A) signal: bovine growth hormone polyadenylation signal
   6422..6443    +  promoter       SV40 promoter (fragment): SV40 enhancer and early promoter
   6448..6464    +  misc_feature   MCS (fragment): pBluescript multiple cloning site
   6513..6529    -  protein_bind   lac operator: The lac repressor binds to the lac operator to inhibit transcription in E. coli. This inhibition can be relieved by adding lactose or isopropyl-β-D-thiogalactopyranoside (IPTG). lac repressor encoded by lacI
   6537..6567    -  promoter       lac promoter: promoter for the E. coli lac operon
   6582..6603    -  protein_bind   CAP binding site: CAP binding activates transcription in the presence of cAMP. E. coli catabolite activator protein
   6616..6708    -  CDS            lacI (fragment): lac repressor; lacI; The lac repressor binds to the lac operator to inhibit transcription in E. coli. This inhibition can be relieved by adding lactose or isopropyl-β-D-thiogalactopyranoside (IPTG).
   6891..7479    -  rep_origin     ori: high-copy-number ColE1/pMB1/pBR322/pUC origin of replication
   7650..8510    -  CDS            AmpR: β-lactamase; bla; confers resistance to ampicillin, carbenicillin, and related antibiotics
   8511..8615    -  promoter       AmpR promoter: bla
   8686..8730    -  misc_feature   bom (fragment): basis of mobility region from pBR322
>Addgene plasmid #119813 | xABEmax | addgene full sequence | sequence record 231826 | Addgene NGS Result
AATTGCATGAAGAATCTGCTTAGGGTTAGGCGTTTTGCGCTGCTTCGCGATGTACGGGCCAGATATACGC
GTTGACATTGATTATTGACTAGTTATTAATAGTAATCAATTACGGGGTCATTAGTTCATAGCCCATATAT
GGAGTTCCGCGTTACATAACTTACGGTAAATGGCCCGCCTGGCTGACCGCCCAACGACCCCCGCCCATTG
ACGTCAATAATGACGTATGTTCCCATAGTAACGCCAATAGGGACTTTCCATTGACGTCAATGGGTGGAGT
ATTTACGGTAAACTGCCCACTTGGCAGTACATCAAGTGTATCATATGCCAAGTACGCCCCCTATTGACGT
CAATGACGGTAAATGGCCCGCCTGGCATTATGCCCAGTACATGACCTTATGGGACTTTCCTACTTGGCAG
TACATCTACGTATTAGTCATCGCTATTACCATGGTGATGCGGTTTTGGCAGTACATCAATGGGCGTGGAT
AGCGGTTTGACTCACGGGGATTTCCAAGTCTCCACCCCATTGACGTCAATGGGAGTTTGTTTTGGCACCA
AAATCAACGGGACTTTCCAAAATGTCGTAACAACTCCGCCCCATTGACGCAAATGGGCGGTAGGCGTGTA
CGGTGGGAGGTCTATATAAGCAGAGCTGGTTTAGTGAACCGTCAGATCCGCTAGAGATCCGCGGCCGCTA
ATACGACTCACTATAGGGAGAGCCGCCACCATGAAACGGACAGCCGACGGAAGCGAGTTCGAGTCACCAA
AGAAGAAGCGGAAAGTCTCTGAAGTCGAGTTTAGCCACGAGTATTGGATGAGGCACGCACTGACCCTGGC
AAAGCGAGCATGGGATGAAAGAGAAGTCCCCGTGGGCGCCGTGCTGGTGCACAACAATAGAGTGATCGGA
GAGGGATGGAACAGGCCAATCGGCCGCCACGACCCTACCGCACACGCAGAGATCATGGCACTGAGGCAGG
GAGGCCTGGTCATGCAGAATTACCGCCTGATCGATGCCACCCTGTATGTGACACTGGAGCCATGCGTGAT
GTGCGCAGGAGCAATGATCCACAGCAGGATCGGAAGAGTGGTGTTCGGAGCACGGGACGCCAAGACCGGC
GCAGCAGGCTCCCTGATGGATGTGCTGCACCACCCCGGCATGAACCACCGGGTGGAGATCACAGAGGGAA
TCCTGGCAGACGAGTGCGCCGCCCTGCTGAGCGATTTCTTTAGAATGCGGAGACAGGAGATCAAGGCCCA
GAAGAAGGCACAGAGCTCCACCGACTCTGGAGGATCTAGCGGAGGATCCTCTGGAAGCGAGACACCAGGC
ACAAGCGAGTCCGCCACACCAGAGAGCTCCGGCGGCTCCTCCGGAGGATCCTCTGAGGTGGAGTTTTCCC
ACGAGTACTGGATGAGACATGCCCTGACCCTGGCCAAGAGGGCACGCGATGAGAGGGAGGTGCCTGTGGG
AGCCGTGCTGGTGCTGAACAATAGAGTGATCGGCGAGGGCTGGAACAGAGCCATCGGCCTGCACGACCCA
ACAGCCCATGCCGAAATTATGGCCCTGAGACAGGGCGGCCTGGTCATGCAGAACTACAGACTGATTGACG
CCACCCTGTACGTGACATTCGAGCCTTGCGTGATGTGCGCCGGCGCCATGATCCACTCTAGGATCGGCCG
CGTGGTGTTTGGCGTGAGGAACGCAAAAACCGGCGCCGCAGGCTCCCTGATGGACGTGCTGCACTACCCC
GGCATGAATCACCGCGTCGAAATTACCGAGGGAATCCTGGCAGATGAATGTGCCGCCCTGCTGTGCTATT
TCTTTCGGATGCCTAGACAGGTGTTCAATGCTCAGAAGAAGGCCCAGAGCTCCACCGACTCCGGAGGATC
TAGCGGAGGCTCCTCTGGCTCTGAGACACCTGGCACAAGCGAGAGCGCAACACCTGAAAGCAGCGGGGGC
AGCAGCGGGGGGTCAGACAAGAAGTACAGCATCGGCCTGGCCATCGGCACCAACTCTGTGGGCTGGGCCG
TGATCACCGACGAGTACAAGGTGCCCAGCAAGAAATTCAAGGTGCTGGGCAACACCGACCGGCACAGCAT
CAAGAAGAACCTGATCGGAGCCCTGCTGTTCGACAGCGGCGAAACAGCCGAGGCCACCCGGCTGAAGAGA
ACCGCCAGAAGAAGATACACCAGACGGAAGAACCGGATCTGCTATCTGCAAGAGATCTTCAGCAACGAGA
TGGCCAAGGTGGACGACAGCTTCTTCCACAGACTGGAAGAGTCCTTCCTGGTGGAAGAGGATAAGAAGCA
CGAGCGGCACCCCATCTTCGGCAACATCGTGGACGAGGTGGCCTACCACGAGAAGTACCCCACCATCTAC
CACCTGAGAAAGAAACTGGTGGACAGCACCGACAAGGCCGACCTGCGGCTGATCTATCTGGCCCTGGCCC
ACATGATCAAGTTCCGGGGCCACTTCCTGATCGAGGGCGACCTGAACCCCGACAACAGCGACGTGGACAA
GCTGTTCATCCAGCTGGTGCAGACCTACAACCAGCTGTTCGAGGAAAACCCCATCAACGCCAGCGGCGTG
GACGCCAAGGCCATCCTGTCTGCCAGACTGAGCAAGAGCAGACGGCTGGAAAATCTGATCGCCCAGCTGC
CCGGCGAGAAGAAGAATGGCCTGTTCGGAAACCTGATTGCCCTGAGCCTGGGCCTGACCCCCAACTTCAA
GAGCAACTTCGACCTGGCCGAGGATACCAAACTGCAGCTGAGCAAGGACACCTACGACGACGACCTGGAC
AACCTGCTGGCCCAGATCGGCGACCAGTACGCCGACCTGTTTCTGGCCGCCAAGAACCTGTCCGACGCCA
TCCTGCTGAGCGACATCCTGAGAGTGAACACCGAGATCACCAAGGCCCCCCTGAGCGCCTCTATGATCAA
GCTGTACGACGAGCACCACCAGGACCTGACCCTGCTGAAAGCTCTCGTGCGGCAGCAGCTGCCTGAGAAG
TACAAAGAGATTTTCTTCGACCAGAGCAAGAACGGCTACGCCGGCTACATTGACGGCGGAGCCAGCCAGG
AAGAGTTCTACAAGTTCATCAAGCCCATCCTGGAAAAGATGGACGGCACCGAGGAACTGCTCGTGAAGCT
GAACAGAGAGGACCTGCTGCGGAAGCAGCGGACCTTCGACAACGGCATCATCCCCCACCAGATCCACCTG
GGAGAGCTGCACGCCATTCTGCGGCGGCAGGAAGATTTTTACCCATTCCTGAAGGACAACCGGGAAAAGA
TCGAGAAGATCCTGACCTTCCGCATCCCCTACTACGTGGGCCCTCTGGCCAGGGGAAACAGCAGATTCGC
CTGGATGACCAGAAAGAGCGAGGAAACCATCACCCCCTGGAACTTCGAGAAGGTGGTGGACAAGGGCGCT
TCCGCCCAGAGCTTCATCGAGCGGATGACCAACTTCGATAAGAACCTGCCCAACGAGAAGGTGCTGCCCA
AGCACAGCCTGCTGTACGAGTACTTCACCGTGTATAACGAGCTGACCAAAGTGAAATACGTGACCGAGGG
AATGAGAAAGCCCGCCTTCCTGAGCGGCGACCAGAAAAAGGCCATCGTGGACCTGCTGTTCAAGACCAAC
CGGAAAGTGACCGTGAAGCAGCTGAAAGAGGACTACTTCAAGAAAATCGAGTGCTTCGACTCCGTGGAAA
TCTCCGGCGTGGAAGATCGGTTCAACGCCTCCCTGGGCACATACCACGATCTGCTGAAAATTATCAAGGA
CAAGGACTTCCTGGACAATGAGGAAAACGAGGACATTCTGGAAGATATCGTGCTGACCCTGACACTGTTT
GAGGACAGAGAGATGATCGAGGAACGGCTGAAAACCTATGCCCACCTGTTCGACGACAAAGTGATGAAGC
AGCTGAAGCGGCGGAGATACACCGGCTGGGGCAGGCTGAGCCGGAAGCTGATCAACGGCATCCGGGACAA
GCAGTCCGGCAAGACAATCCTGGATTTCCTGAAGTCCGACGGCTTCGCCAACAGAAACTTCATCCAGCTG
ATCCACGACGACAGCCTGACCTTTAAAGAGGACATCCAGAAAGCCCAGGTGTCCGGCCAGGGCGATAGCC
TGCACGAGCACATTGCCAATCTGGCCGGCAGCCCCGCCATTAAGAAGGGCATCCTGCAGACAGTGAAGGT
GGTGGACGAGCTCGTGAAAGTGATGGGCCGGCACAAGCCCGAGAACATCGTGATCGAAATGGCCAGAGAG
AACCAGACCACCCAGAAGGGACAGAAGAACAGCCGCGAGAGAATGAAGCGGATCGAAGAGGGCATCAAAG
AGCTGGGCAGCCAGATCCTGAAAGAACACCCCGTGGAAAACACCCAGCTGCAGAACGAGAAGCTGTACCT
GTACTACCTGCAGAATGGGCGGGATATGTACGTGGACCAGGAACTGGACATCAACCGGCTGTCCGACTAC
GATGTGGACCATATCGTGCCTCAGAGCTTTCTGAAGGACGACTCCATCGACAACAAGGTGCTGACCAGAA
GCGACAAGAACCGGGGCAAGAGCGACAACGTGCCCTCCGAAGAGGTCGTGAAGAAGATGAAGAACTACTG
GCGGCAGCTGCTGAACGCCAAGCTGATTACCCAGAGAAAGTTCGACAATCTGACCAAGGCCGAGAGAGGC
GGCCTGAGCGAACTGGATAAGGCCGGCTTCATCAAGAGACAGCTGGTGGAAACCCGGCAGATCACAAAGC
ACGTGGCACAGATCCTGGACTCCCGGATGAACACTAAGTACGACGAGAATGACAAGCTGATCCGGGAAGT
GAAAGTGATCACCCTGAAGTCCAAGCTGGTGTCCGATTTCCGGAAGGATTTCCAGTTTTACAAAGTGCGC
GAGATCAACAACTACCACCACGCCCACGACGCCTACCTGAACGCCGTCGTGGGAACCGCCCTGATCAAAA
AGTACCCTAAGCTGGAAAGCGAGTTCGTGTACGGCGACTACAAGGTGTACGACGTGCGGAAGATGATCGC
CAAGAGCGAGCAGGAAATCGGCAAGGCTACCGCCAAGTACTTCTTCTACAGCAACATCATGAACTTTTTC
AAGACCGAGATTACCCTGGCCAACGGCGAGATCCGGAAGCGGCCTCTGATCGAGACAAACGGCGAAACCG
GGGAGATCGTGTGGGATAAGGGCCGGGATTTTGCCACCGTGCGGAAAGTGCTGAGCATGCCCCAAGTGAA
TATCGTGAAAAAGACCGAGGTGCAGACAGGCGGCTTCAGCAAAGAGTCTATCCTGCCCAAGAGGAACAGC
GATAAGCTGATCGCCAGAAAGAAGGACTGGGACCCTAAGAAGTACGGCGGCTTCGACAGCCCCACCGTGG
CCTATTCTGTGCTGGTGGTGGCCAAAGTGGAAAAGGGCAAGTCCAAGAAACTGAAGAGTGTGAAAGAGCT
GCTGGGGATCACCATCATGGAAAGAAGCAGCTTCGAGAAGAATCCCATCGACTTTCTGGAAGCCAAGGGC
TACAAAGAAGTGAAAAAGGACCTGATCATCAAGCTGCCTAAGTACTCCCTGTTCGAGCTGGAAAACGGCC
GGAAGAGAATGCTGGCCAGCGCCGGCGTGCTGCAGAAGGGAAACGAACTGGCCCTGCCCTCCAAATATGT
GAACTTCCTGTACCTGGCCAGCCACTATGAGAAGCTGAAGGGCTCCCCCGAGGATAATGAGCAGAAACAG
CTGTTTGTGGAACAGCACAAGCACTACCTGGACGAGATCATCGAGCAGATCAGCGAGTTCTCCAAGAGAG
TGATCCTGGCCGACGCTAATCTGGACAAAGTGCTGTCCGCCTACAACAAGCACCGGGATAAGCCCATCAG
AGAGCAGGCCGAGAATATCATCCACCTGTTTACCCTGACCAATCTGGGAGCCCCTGCCGCCTTCAAGTAC
TTTGACACCACCATCGACCGGAAGAGGTACACCAGCACCAAAGAGGTGCTGGACGCCACCCTGATCCACC
AGAGCATCACCGGCCTGTACGAGACACGGATCGACCTGTCTCAGCTGGGAGGTGACTCTGGCGGCTCAAA
AAGAACCGCCGACGGCAGCGAATTCGAGCCCAAGAAGAAGAGGAAAGTCTAACCGGTCATCATCACCATC
ACCATTGAGTTTAAACCCGCTGATCAGCCTCGACTGTGCCTTCTAGTTGCCAGCCATCTGTTGTTTGCCC
CTCCCCCGTGCCTTCCTTGACCCTGGAAGGTGCCACTCCCACTGTCCTTTCCTAATAAAATGAGGAAATT
GCATCGCATTGTCTGAGTAGGTGTCATTCTATTCTGGGGGGTGGGGTGGGGCAGGACAGCAAGGGGGAGG
ATTGGGAAGACAATAGCAGGCATGCTGGGGATGCGGTGGGCTCTATGGCTTCTGAGGCGGAAAGAACCAG
CTGGGGCTCGATACCGTCGACCTCTAGCTAGAGCTTGGCGTAATCATGGTCATAGCTGTTTCCTGTGTGA
AATTGTTATCCGCTCACAATTCCACACAACATACGAGCCGGAAGCATAAAGTGTAAAGCCTAGGGTGCCT
AATGAGTGAGCTAACTCACATTAATTGCGTTGCGCTCACTGCCCGCTTTCCAGTCGGGAAACCTGTCGTG
CCAGCTGCATTAATGAATCGGCCAACGCGCGGGGAGAGGCGGTTTGCGTATTGGGCGCTCTTCCGCTTCC
TCGCTCACTGACTCGCTGCGCTCGGTCGTTCGGCTGCGGCGAGCGGTATCAGCTCACTCAAAGGCGGTAA
TACGGTTATCCACAGAATCAGGGGATAACGCAGGAAAGAACATGTGAGCAAAAGGCCAGCAAAAGGCCAG
GAACCGTAAAAAGGCCGCGTTGCTGGCGTTTTTCCATAGGCTCCGCCCCCCTGACGAGCATCACAAAAAT
CGACGCTCAAGTCAGAGGTGGCGAAACCCGACAGGACTATAAAGATACCAGGCGTTTCCCCCTGGAAGCT
CCCTCGTGCGCTCTCCTGTTCCGACCCTGCCGCTTACCGGATACCTGTCCGCCTTTCTCCCTTCGGGAAG
CGTGGCGCTTTCTCATAGCTCACGCTGTAGGTATCTCAGTTCGGTGTAGGTCGTTCGCTCCAAGCTGGGC
TGTGTGCACGAACCCCCCGTTCAGCCCGACCGCTGCGCCTTATCCGGTAACTATCGTCTTGAGTCCAACC
CGGTAAGACACGACTTATCGCCACTGGCAGCAGCCACTGGTAACAGGATTAGCAGAGCGAGGTATGTAGG
CGGTGCTACAGAGTTCTTGAAGTGGTGGCCTAACTACGGCTACACTAGAAGAACAGTATTTGGTATCTGC
GCTCTGCTGAAGCCAGTTACCTTCGGAAAAAGAGTTGGTAGCTCTTGATCCGGCAAACAAACCACCGCTG
GTAGCGGTGGTTTTTTTGTTTGCAAGCAGCAGATTACGCGCAGAAAAAAAGGATCTCAAGAAGATCCTTT
GATCTTTTCTACGGGGTCTGACACTCAGTGGAACGAAAACTCACGTTAAGGGATTTTGGTCATGAGATTA
TCAAAAAGGATCTTCACCTAGATCCTTTTAAATTAAAAATGAAGTTTTAAATCAATCTAAAGTATATATG
AGTAAACTTGGTCTGACAGTTACCAATGCTTAATCAGTGAGGCACCTATCTCAGCGATCTGTCTATTTCG
TTCATCCATAGTTGCCTGACTCCCCGTCGTGTAGATAACTACGATACGGGAGGGCTTACCATCTGGCCCC
AGTGCTGCAATGATACCGCGAGACCCACGCTCACCGGCTCCAGATTTATCAGCAATAAACCAGCCAGCCG
GAAGGGCCGAGCGCAGAAGTGGTCCTGCAACTTTATCCGCCTCCATCCAGTCTATTAATTGTTGCCGGGA
AGCTAGAGTAAGTAGTTCGCCAGTTAATAGTTTGCGCAACGTTGTTGCCATTGCTACAGGCATCGTGGTG
TCACGCTCGTCGTTTGGTATGGCTTCATTCAGCTCCGGTTCCCAACGATCAAGGCGAGTTACATGATCCC
CCATGTTGTGCAAAAAAGCGGTTAGCTCCTTCGGTCCTCCGATCGTTGTCAGAAGTAAGTTGGCCGCAGT
GTTATCACTCATGGTTATGGCAGCACTGCATAATTCTCTTACTGTCATGCCATCCGTAAGATGCTTTTCT
GTGACTGGTGAGTACTCAACCAAGTCATTCTGAGAATAGTGTATGCGGCGACCGAGTTGCTCTTGCCCGG
CGTCAATACGGGATAATACCGCGCCACATAGCAGAACTTTAAAAGTGCTCATCATTGGAAAACGTTCTTC
GGGGCGAAAACTCTCAAGGATCTTACCGCTGTTGAGATCCAGTTCGATGTAACCCACTCGTGCACCCAAC
TGATCTTCAGCATCTTTTACTTTCACCAGCGTTTCTGGGTGAGCAAAAACAGGAAGGCAAAATGCCGCAA
AAAAGGGAATAAGGGCGACACGGAAATGTTGAATACTCATACTCTTCCTTTTTCAATATTATTGAAGCAT
TTATCAGGGTTATTGTCTCATGAGCGGATACATATTTGAATGTATTTAGAAAAATAAACAAATAGGGGTT
CCGCGCACATTTCCCCGAAAAGTGCCACCTGACGTCGACGGATCGGGAGATCGATCTCCCGATCCCCTAG
GGTCGACTCTCAGTACAATCTGCTCTGATGCCGCATAGTTAAGCCAGTATCTGCTCCCTGCTTGTGTGTT
GGAGGTCGCTGAGTAGTGCGCGAGCAAAATTTAAGCTACAACAAGGCAAGGCTTGACCGAC
